Addgene plasmid #235117: VN1262 pB2Hws_v28_pLWeakRBS_TIR371_cI-Asf1B+rpoA-IP3_Ddcm_WeaKRBS_TIR51_KanR
Purpose: Quantitative bacterial two-hybrid (qB2H). Expresses Asf1B and IP3.
Depositing lab: Oscar Ramos. Depositing organization: Commissariat Energie Atomique (CEA), Saclay. Publication: Optimized Quantitative Bacterial Two-Hybrid (qB2H) for Protein-Protein Interaction Assessment. Guyot A, Maillard E, Ferreira-Pinto K, Plancon-Arnould L, Nadaradjane AA, Guerois R, Ochsenbein F, Martin L, Ramos OHP. Comput Struct Biotechnol J. 2026 May 25;35(1):0098. doi: 10.34133/csbj.0098. eCollection 2026. PubMed 42199375.
Backbone
  Vector backbone: pAC
  Backbone size w/o insert (bp): 5639
  Vector type: Bacterial Expression, Synthetic Biology ; Quantitative bacterial two-hybrid (qB2H)
Growth in bacteria
  Bacterial resistance: Chloramphenicol, 25 μg/mL
  Growth temperature: 37°C
  Growth strain: SB39 (Addgene #235121)
  Growth instructions: Resistant to kanamycin (dependent on the interaction strength)
  Copy number: Low Copy
Gene/Insert 1
  Gene/Insert name: Asf1B (alt names: Anti-silencing function protein 1 homolog B; CCG1-interacting factor A-II)
  Species: H. sapiens (human)
  Insert size (bp): 483
  Entrez Gene: ASF1B (a.k.a. CIA-II)
  Promoter: LtetO
  Cloning method: Restriction Enzyme; 5′ cloning site Acc65I (not destroyed); 3′ cloning site SacI (not destroyed)
  Sequencing primers: 5′ GATCAGGGATAGCGGTCAGG; 3′ TCCCCGTGGAGGTAATAATTGAC
Gene/Insert 2
  Gene/Insert name: IP3
  Species: Synthetic
  Insert size (bp): 93
  Promoter: lpp+lacUV5
  Tag / fusion protein: cI_E34P-rpoA (N terminal on insert)
  Cloning method: Restriction Enzyme; 5′ cloning site NotI (not destroyed); 3′ cloning site BamHI (not destroyed)
  Sequencing primers: 5′ GAACAGCGTACCGACCTGGAC; 3′ AAGTTGGCCCAGGGCT
Terms and licenses: Academic/Nonprofit Terms; Industry Terms: Not Available to Industry
Depositor comments: Please note that this plasmid may require a unique bacterial strain, so make sure to confirm that you can also obtain the appropriate growth strain. Please contact us or contact our distributors if you have any questions. Please visit https://doi.org/10.1101/2025.10.29.680610 for bioRxiv preprint.
How to cite: VN1262 pB2Hws_v28_pLWeakRBS_TIR371_cI-Asf1B+rpoA-IP3_Ddcm_WeaKRBS_TIR51_KanR was a gift from Oscar Ramos (Addgene plasmid # 235117 ; http://n2t.net/addgene:235117 ; RRID:Addgene_235117)
