[The description below was written by a language model from this plasmid's Addgene catalogue record and pLannotate feature annotations shown in this document.]
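Description:
VN1262 pB2Hws_v28 (cI-Asf1B + rpoA-IP3) is a single-plasmid quantitative bacterial two-hybrid (qB2H) construct built on a pAC backbone for use in E. coli. The sequenced record is about 6.2 kb. It replicates from a p15A origin, listed as low copy, and is maintained by chloramphenicol selection through a cat promoter–CmR cassette. An f1 origin and a T7Te terminator are also annotated, along with small fragments of IS1, an RSF origin and the AmpR promoter that appear to be backbone remnants. The record notes that a dedicated host strain may be required for propagation.

The plasmid carries both hybrid partners and the reporter. On the reverse strand, a PLtetO-1-type promoter drives the phage λ cI repressor fused in frame to human ASF1B, a histone chaperone (483 bp insert), which provides the DNA-bound partner. On the forward strand, an lpp/lacUV5 promoter with a lac operator drives a fragment of the RNA polymerase α subunit (rpoA) followed by IP3, a 93 bp synthetic insert that the feature table does not annotate separately. The catalogue lists the tag on IP3 as "cI_E34P-rpoA", whereas the plasmid name and feature layout place cI on Asf1B and rpoA on IP3.

A KanR gene (aph(3')-Ia) sits downstream of a partial lacUV5 promoter and serves as the readout. In this type of system, interaction between the two fusions recruits RNA polymerase to the weak reporter promoter. The record accordingly states that kanamycin resistance depends on interaction strength. The "WeakRBS" and "TIR" terms in the name suggest tuned translation initiation for the fusion and reporter genes, though the record does not explain them, nor the "Ddcm" term. The plasmid is used to assess the Asf1B–IP3 protein-protein interaction quantitatively.
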