Features (pLannotate 1.2.2; 18 found; start..end, strand, type, name):
    133..235     +  promoter       cat promoter: promoter of the E. coli cat gene encoding chloramphenicol acetyltransferase
    236..895     +  CDS            CmR: chloramphenicol acetyltransferase; cat; confers resistance to chloramphenicol
   1194..1268    -  CDS            YPB2_ECOLX (fragment): Protein predicted: Swiss-Prot protein existence level 4. From Escherichia coli.
   1282..1746    -  CDS            ASF1B (fragment): ASF1B_HUMAN - Experimental evidence at protein level: Swiss-Prot protein existence level 1. Histone chaperone that facilitates histone deposition and histone exchange and removal during nucleosome assembly and disassembly. Cooperates with chromatin assembly factor 1 (CAF-1) to promote replication-dependent chromatin assembly. Does not participate in replication-independent nucleosome deposition which is mediated by ASF1A and HIRA. Required for spermatogenesis. From Homo sapiens (Human).
   1756..2466    -  CDS            λ repressor: phage λ repressor; cI
   2503..2532    -  promoter       PLtetO-1 promoter (fragment): modified phage lambda PL promoter with tet operator sites (Lutz and Bujard, 1997)
   2749..2769    +  promoter       lac UV5 promoter (fragment): E. coli lac promoter with an "up" mutation
   2802..3617    +  CDS            KanR: aminoglycoside phosphotransferase; aph(3')-Ia; confers resistance to kanamycin in bacteria or G418 (Geneticin®) in eukaryotes
   3633..3690    -  promoter       AmpR promoter (fragment): bla
   3716..4169    -  rep_origin     f1 ori (sequence partly withheld): f1 bacteriophage origin of replication; arrow indicates direction of (+) strand synthesis
   4236..4263    -  terminator     T7Te terminator: phage T7 early transcription terminator
   4333..4878    +  rep_origin     p15A ori: Plasmids containing the medium-copy-number p15A origin of replication can be propagated in E. coli cells that contain a second plasmid with the ColE1 origin.
   4966..5006    +  rep_origin     RSF ori (fragment): Plasmids containing the RSF 1030 origin of replication can be propagated in E. coli cells that contain additional plasmids with compatible origins.
   5118..5148    +  promoter       lac UV5 promoter: E. coli lac promoter with an "up" mutation
   5156..5172    +  protein_bind   lac operator: The lac repressor binds to the lac operator to inhibit transcription in E. coli. This inhibition can be relieved by adding lactose or isopropyl-β-D-thiogalactopyranoside (IPTG). lac repressor encoded by lacI
   5192..5216    +  CDS            lacZα (fragment): LacZα fragment of β-galactosidase; lacZ fragment
   5242..5985    +  CDS            rpoA (fragment): RPOA_ECO24 - Experimental evidence at protein level: Swiss-Prot protein existence level 1. DNA-dependent RNA polymerase catalyzes the transcription of DNA into RNA using the four ribonucleoside triphosphates as substrates. From Escherichia coli O139:H28 (strain E24377A / ETEC).
   6154..12      -  mobile_element IS1 (fragment) (across the origin): prokaryotic transposable element IS1
>Addgene plasmid #235117 | VN1262 pB2Hws_v28_pLWeakRBS_TIR371_cI-Asf1B+rpoA-IP3_Ddcm_WeaKRBS_TIR51_KanR | addgene full sequence | sequence record 485033 | Addgene NGS Result
GGCAGCATCACCCGACGCACTTTGCGCCGAATAAATACCTGTGACGGAAGATCACTTCGCAGAATAAATA
AATCCTGGTGTCCCTGTTGATACCGGGAAGCCCTGGGCCAACTTTTGGCGAAAATGAGACGTTGATCGGC
ACGTAAGAGGTTCCAACTTTCACCATAATGAAATAAGATCACTACCGGGCGTATTTTTTGAGTTATCGAG
ATTTTCAGGAGCTAAGGAAGCTAAAATGGAGAAAAAAATCACTGGATATACCACCGTTGATATATCCCAA
TGGCATCGTAAAGAACATTTTGAGGCATTTCAGTCAGTTGCTCAATGTACCTATAACCAGACCGTTCAGC
TGGATATTACGGCCTTTTTAAAGACCGTAAAGAAAAATAAGCACAAGTTTTATCCGGCCTTTATTCACAT
TCTTGCCCGCCTGATGAATGCTCATCCGGAATTCCGTATGGCAATGAAAGACGGTGAGCTGGTGATATGG
GATAGTGTTCACCCTTGTTACACCGTTTTCCATGAGCAAACTGAAACGTTTTCATCGCTCTGGAGTGAAT
ACCACGACGATTTCCGGCAGTTTCTACACATATATTCGCAAGATGTGGCGTGTTACGGTGAAAACCTGGC
CTATTTCCCTAAAGGGTTTATTGAGAATATGTTTTTCGTCTCAGCCAATCCCTGGGTGAGTTTCACCAGT
TTTGATTTAAACGTGGCCAATATGGACAACTTCTTCGCCCCCGTTTTCACCATGGGCAAATATTATACGC
AAGGCGACAAGGTGCTGATGCCGCTGGCGATTCAGGTTCATCATGCCGTTTGTGATGGCTTCCATGTCGG
CAGAATGCTTAATGAATTACAACAGTACTGCGATGAGTGGCAGGGCGGGGCGTAATTTTTTTAAGGCAGT
TATTGGTGCCCTTAAACGCCTGGTTGCTACGCCTGAATAAGTGATAATAAGCGGATGAATGGCAGAAATT
CGAAAGCAAATTCGACCCGGTCGTCGGTTCAGGGCAGGGTCGTTAAATAGCCGCTTATGTCTATTGCTGG
TTTACCGGTTTATTGACTACCGGAAGCAGTGTGACCGTGTGCTTCTCAAATGCCTGAGGCCAGTTTGCTC
AGGCTCTCCCCGTGGAGGTAATAATTGACGATATGATCATTTATTCTGCCTCCCAGAGCCTGATAAAAAC
GGTTAGCGCTTCGTTAATACAGATGTAGGTGTTCCACAGGGTAGCCAGCAGCATCCTGCGATGCAGATCT
GTAAGGTAAGAGCTCTTATCAGTTATCCCAATTGATATGGAAGCGGGTAACACGCGGATTGGATGCCAGA
ATGTTGCGTTGCAGCTGACTAAAATCCGGTTTCATCGGCGGATTTTCACGCAGTTCCGGGTTCAGGTATT
CATTGTTAACGTAATAACCCACGCGGATGAATTCCTGGCCGTGATACGTGCAGGTAATCAGAACCACCGT
GACACCAACTGCGTCGGTTTCCGGAATCAGCGACGGGTTCGGAGCATCTGCTTGGAAAACAAACATATGA
CGACCTGCCGGGACCGGGCCCACCAGGACTGAGTCCAGGATCTGATCAAATTCTTCAGATTCCGCGCTGC
CCACATAGATAATTTTCCATTCCAGGTCATCGGCCAGCGCTTCGGAACATTCAAACGAGATTTCAAAGCG
GAACGGGCTATGGAACGGGGACGGATTTTCCAGCACTGCCACATTCAGCACCGAGACTTTCGCCATTGCG
GTACCGCCAAACGTCTCTTCAGGCCACTGACTAGCGATAACTTTCCCCACAACGGAACAACTCTCATTGC
ATGGGATCATTGGGTACTGTGGGTTTAGTGGTTGTAAAAACACCTGACCGCTATCCCTGATCAGTTTCTT
GAAGGTAAACTCATCACCCCCAAGTCTGGCTATGCAGAAATCACCTGGCTCAACAGCCTGCTCAGGGTCA
ACGAGAATTAACATTCCGTCAGGAAAGCTTGGCTTGGAGCCTGTTGGTGCGGTCATGGAATTACCTTCAA
CCTCAAGCCAGAATGCAGAATCACTGGCTTTTTTGGTTGTGCTTACCCATCTCTCCGCATCACCTTTGGT
AAAGGTTCTAAGCTCAGGTGAGAACATCCCTGCCTGAACATGAGAAAAAACAGGGTACTCATACTCACTT
CTAAGTGACGGCTGCATACTAACCGCTTCATACATCTCGTAGATTTCTCTGGCGATTGAAGGGCTAAATT
CTTCAACGCTAACTTTGAGAATTTTTGCAAGCAATGCGGCGTTATAAGCATTTAATGCATTGATGCCATT
AAATAAAGCACCAACGCCTGACTGCCCCATCCCCATCTTGTCTGCGACAGACGGCTGGGATAAGCCAAGT
TCATTTTTCTTTTTTTCATAAATTGCTTTAAGGCGACGTGCGTCCTCAAGCTGCTCTTGTGTTAATGGTT
TCTTTTTTGTGCTCATTATATGACCTAGCGAGCTGGTCTACTTAAGTGCTAGCAGTATCTCTATCACTGA
TAGGGATGTCAAGCGCGCTTGAAGAGATAAATTGCACTGAAATCTAGATGTCTCCAGACCGCTAGTAGAC
GAGTCCATGTCTCGAGAGCGAGGCTCTTCAAGCTCGCAAAATTGCTCTTCAAGCTCGCAAAAAACCCCGC
CCCTGACAGGGCGGGGTTTTTTCGCGTTCGATCCCGCGAAATTTAATTAACCAACACCGCCAGAGATACA
TTAGGCACCGGCGGCTTGACACTTTATGCTTCCGGCTCGGATACTGTGTGGATTTGACAGCGGCAGGTAC
GATGAGCCATATTCAACGGGAAACGTCTTGCTCTAGGCCGCGATTAAATTCCAACATGGATGCTGATTTA
TATGGGTATAAATGGGCCCGCGATAATGTCGGGCAATCAGGTGCGACAATCTATCGATTGTATGGGAAGC
CCGATGCGCCAGAGTTGTTTCTGAAACATGGCAAAGGTAGCGTTGCCAATGATGTTACAGATGAGATGGT
CAGACTAAACTGGCTGACGGAATTTATGCCTCTTCCGACCATCAAGCATTTTATCCGTACTCCTGATGAT
GCATGGTTACTCACCACTGCGATCCCCGGGAAAACAGCATTCCAGGTATTAGAAGAATATCCTGATTCAG
GTGAAAATATTGTTGATGCGCTGGCAGTGTTCCTGCGCCGGTTGCATTCGATTCCTGTTTGTAATTGTCC
TTTTAACAGCGATCGCGTATTTCGTCTCGCTCAGGCGCAATCACGAATGAATAACGGTTTGGTTGATGCG
AGTGATTTTGATGACGAGCGTAATGGCTGGCCTGTTGAACAAGTCTGGAAAGAAATGCATAAACTTTTGC
CATTCTCACCGGATTCAGTCGTCACTCATGGTGATTTCTCACTTGATAACCTTATTTTTGACGAGGGGAA
ATTAATAGGTTGTATTGATGTTGGACGAGTCGGAATCGCAGACCGATACCAGGATCTTGCCATCCTATGG
AACTGCCTCGGTGAGTTTTCTCCTTCATTACAGAAACGGCTTTTTCAAAAATATGGTATTGATAATCCTG
ATATGAATAAATTGCAGTTTCATTTGATGCTCGATGAGTTTTTCTAAGACTAGTGAATTAATTCATGAGC
GGATACATATTTGAATGTATTTAGAAAAATAAACAAATAGGGGTTCCGCGCACATTTCCCCGAAAAGTGC
CACCTAAATTGTAAGCGTTAATATTTTGTTAAAATTCGCGTTAAATTTTTGTTAAATCAGCTCATTTTTT
AACCAATAGGCCGAAATCGGCAAAATCCCTTATAAATCAAAAGAATAGACCGAGATAGGGT
[37 nt withheld, positions 3842-3878]
AAAGAACGTGGACTCCAACGTCAAAGG
[49 nt withheld, positions 3906-3954]
T
[41 nt withheld, positions 3956-3996]
T
[49 nt withheld, positions 3998-4046]
G
[122 nt withheld, positions 4048-4169]
AGATCTAAATAATAAAAAAGCCGGATTAATAATCTGGCTTTTTATATTCTCTCTCTAGTATATAAACGCA
GAAAGGCCCACCCGAAGGTGAGCCAGTGTGACGAACCCCCGCCTCAGAGTGGGAAAGCTAGAAATATTTT
ATCTGATTAATAAGATGATCTTCTTGAGATCGTTTTGGTCTGCGCGTAATCTCTTGCTCTGAAAACGAAA
AAACCGCCTTGCAGGGCGGTTTTTCGAAGGTTCTCTGAGCTACCAACTCTTTGAACCGAGGTAACTGGCT
TGGAGGAGCGCAGTCACCAAAACTTGTCCTTTCAGTTTAGCCTTAACCGGCGCATGACTTCAAGACTAAC
TCCTCTAAATCAATTACCAGTGGCTGCTGCCAGTGGTGCTTTTGCATGTCTTTCCGGGTTGGACTCAAGA
CGATAGTTACCGGATAAGGCGCAGCGGTCGGACTGAACGGGGGGTTCGTGCATACAGTCCAGCTTGGAGC
GAACTGCCTACCCGGAACTGAGTGTCAGGCGTGGAATGAGACAAACGCGGCCATAACAGCGGAATGACAC
CGGTAAACCGAAAGGCAGGAACAGGAGAGCGCACGAGGGAGCCGCCAGGGGGAAACGCCTGGTATCTTTA
TAGTCCTGTCGGGTTTCGCCACCACTGATTTGAGCGTCAGATTTCGTGATGCTTGTCAGGGGGGCGGAGC
CTATGGAAAAACGGCTTTGCCGCGGCCCTCTCACTTCCCTGTTAAGTATCTTCCTGGCATCTTCCAGGAA
ATCTCCGCCCCGTTCGTAAGCCATTTCCGCTCTCCGCAGTCGAACGACCGAGCGTAGCGAGTCAGTGCGA
ACGATCAAAAATAAGTGCCTTCCCATCAAAAAAATATTGACAACATAAAAAACTTTGTGTTATACTTGTA
ACGCTACATGGAGATTAACTCAATCTAGCTAGAGAGGCTTTACACTTTATGCTTCCGGCTCGTATAATGT
GTGGAATTGTGAGCGGATAACAATTTCACACAGGAAACAGCTATGACCATGATTACGGATTCACTGGAAC
TCTAGACCAAAGAGAGGACACAATGCAGGGTTCTGTGACAGAGTTTCTAAAACCGCGCCTGGTTGATATC
GAGCAAGTGAGTTCGACGCACGCCAAGGTGACCCTTGAGCCTTTAGAGCGTGGCTTTGGCCATACTCTGG
GTAACGCACTGCGCCGTATTCTGCTCTCATCGATGCCGGGTTGCGCGGTGACCGAGGTTGAGATTGATGG
TGTACTACATGAGTACAGCACCAAAGAAGGCGTTCAGGAAGATATCCTGGAAATCCTGCTCAACCTGAAA
GGGCTGGCGGTGAGAGTTCAGGGCAAAGATGAAGTTATTCTTACCTTGAATAAATCTGGCATTGGCCCTG
TGACTGCAGCCGATATCACCCACGACGGTGATGTCGAAATCGTCAAGCCGCAGCACGTGATCTGCCACCT
GACCGATGAGAACGCGTCTATTAGCATGCGTATCAAAGTTCAGCGCGGTCGTGGTTATGTGCCGGCTTCT
ACCCGAATTCATTCGGAAGAAGATGAGCGCCCAATCGGCCGTCTGCTGGTCGACGCATGCTACAGCCCTG
TGGAGCGTATTGCCTACAATGTTGAAGCAGCGCGTGTAGAACAGCGTACCGACCTGGACAAGCTGGTCAT
CGAAATGGAAACCAACGGCACAATCGATCCTGAAGAGGCGATTCGTCGTGCGGCAACCATTCTGGCTGAA
CAACTGGAAGCTTTCGTTGACTTACGTGATGTACGTCAGCCTGAAGTGAAAGAAGAGAAACCAGAGGCGG
CCGCAGCAAGCACCGAACGCAAATGGGCAGAACTGGCACGTCGTATTCGTGGTGCAGGCGGTGTTACCCT
CAATGGTTTTGGTTGAGGATCCTCTACGCCGGACGCACTCGGTTCCAAAAAAAAAAAAAAAGACGCTGAA
AAGCGTCTTTTTTTTTTTTGGTCCCCACTGGAGCACCTCAAAAACACCATCATACACTAAATCAGTAAGT
T
