>Addgene plasmid #235117 | VN1262 pB2Hws_v28_pLWeakRBS_TIR371_cI-Asf1B+rpoA-IP3_Ddcm_WeaKRBS_TIR51_KanR | depositor partial sequence | sequence record 462584 | cI_E34P-Asf1B
ATGAGCACAAAAAAGAAACCATTAACACAAGAGCAGCTTGAGGACGCACGTCGCCTTAAAGCAATTTATG
AAAAAAAGAAAAATGAACTTGGCTTATCCCAGCCGTCTGTCGCAGACAAGATGGGGATGGGGCAGTCAGG
CGTTGGTGCTTTATTTAATGGCATCAATGCATTAAATGCTTATAACGCCGCATTGCTTGCAAAAATTCTC
AAAGTTAGCGTTGAAGAATTTAGCCCTTCAATCGCCAGAGAAATCTACGAGATGTATGAAGCGGTTAGTA
TGCAGCCGTCACTTAGAAGTGAGTATGAGTACCCTGTTTTTTCTCATGTTCAGGCAGGGATGTTCTCACC
TGAGCTTAGAACCTTTACCAAAGGTGATGCGGAGAGATGGGTAAGCACAACCAAAAAAGCCAGTGATTCT
GCATTCTGGCTTGAGGTTGAAGGTAATTCCATGACCGCACCAACAGGCTCCAAGCCAAGCTTTCCTGACG
GAATGTTAATTCTCGTTGACCCTGAGCAGGCTGTTGAGCCAGGTGATTTCTGCATAGCCAGACTTGGGGG
TGATGAGTTTACCTTCAAGAAACTGATCAGGGATAGCGGTCAGGTGTTTTTACAACCACTAAACCCACAG
TACCCAATGATCCCATGCAATGAGAGTTGTTCCGTTGTGGGGAAAGTTATCGCTAGTCAGTGGCCTGAAG
AGACGTTTGGCGGTACCGCAATGGCGAAAGTCTCGGTGCTGAATGTGGCAGTGCTGGAAAATCCGTCCCC
GTTCCATAGCCCGTTCCGCTTTGAAATCTCGTTTGAATGTTCCGAAGCGCTGGCCGATGACCTGGAATGG
AAAATTATCTATGTGGGCAGCGCGGAATCTGAAGAATTTGATCAGATCCTGGACTCAGTCCTGGTGGGCC
CGGTCCCGGCAGGTCGTCATATGTTTGTTTTCCAAGCAGATGCTCCGAACCCGTCGCTGATTCCGGAAAC
CGACGCAGTTGGTGTCACGGTGGTTCTGATTACCTGCACGTATCACGGCCAGGAATTCATCCGCGTGGGT
TATTACGTTAACAATGAATACCTGAACCCGGAACTGCGTGAAAATCCGCCGATGAAACCGGATTTTAGTC
AGCTGCAACGCAACATTCTGGCATCCAATCCGCGTGTTACCCGCTTCCATATCAATTGGGATAACTGA
