>Addgene plasmid #235117 | VN1262 pB2Hws_v28_pLWeakRBS_TIR371_cI-Asf1B+rpoA-IP3_Ddcm_WeaKRBS_TIR51_KanR | depositor partial sequence | sequence record 462585 | RpoA-IP3
ATGCAGGGTTCTGTGACAGAGTTTCTAAAACCGCGCCTGGTTGATATCGAGCAAGTGAGTTCGACGCACG
CCAAGGTGACCCTTGAGCCTTTAGAGCGTGGCTTTGGCCATACTCTGGGTAACGCACTGCGCCGTATTCT
GCTCTCATCGATGCCGGGTTGCGCGGTGACCGAGGTTGAGATTGATGGTGTACTACATGAGTACAGCACC
AAAGAAGGCGTTCAGGAAGATATCCTGGAAATCCTGCTCAACCTGAAAGGGCTGGCGGTGAGAGTTCAGG
GCAAAGATGAAGTTATTCTTACCTTGAATAAATCTGGCATTGGCCCTGTGACTGCAGCCGATATCACCCA
CGACGGTGATGTCGAAATCGTCAAGCCGCAGCACGTGATCTGCCACCTGACCGATGAGAACGCGTCTATT
AGCATGCGTATCAAAGTTCAGCGCGGTCGTGGTTATGTGCCGGCTTCTACCCGAATTCATTCGGAAGAAG
ATGAGCGCCCAATCGGCCGTCTGCTGGTCGACGCATGCTACAGCCCTGTGGAGCGTATTGCCTACAATGT
TGAAGCAGCGCGTGTAGAACAGCGTACCGACCTGGACAAGCTGGTCATCGAAATGGAAACCAACGGCACA
ATCGATCCTGAAGAGGCGATTCGTCGTGCGGCAACCATTCTGGCTGAACAACTGGAAGCTTTCGTTGACT
TACGTGATGTACGTCAGCCTGAAGTGAAAGAAGAGAAACCAGAGGCGGCCGCAGCAAGCACCGAACGCAA
ATGGGCAGAACTGGCACGTCGTATTCGTGGTGCAGGCGGTGTTACCCTCAATGGTTTTGGTTGA
